Addgene plasmid #45942: pTD-C_eYFPTwinStrep
Purpose: expresses E.coli codon optimized EYFP-Twin-Strep fusion protein
Depositing lab: Thorben Dammeyer. Depositing organization: Technische Universitaet Braunschweig. Publication: Broad host range vectors for expression of proteins with (Twin-) Strep-tag, His-tag and engineered, export optimized yellow fluorescent protein. Dammeyer T, Timmis KN, Tinnefeld P. Microb Cell Fact. 2013 May 20;12(1):49. 10.1186/1475-2859-12-49 PubMed 23687945.
Backbone
  Vector backbone: pTD-CTwinStrep
  Backbone manufacturer: Dammeyer et al. 2013
  Modifications to backbone: cloning of synthetic eYFP insert into EcoRI and XbaI sites of pTD-CTwinStrep for C-terminal fusion to TwinStrep-tag
  Vector type: Bacterial Expression
Growth in bacteria
  Bacterial resistance: Streptomycin, 50 μg/mL
  Growth temperature: 37°C
  Growth strain: DH5alpha
  Growth instructions: For growth in P.putida KT2440 (30C); on plates use spectinomycin in addition.
  Copy number: Low Copy
Gene/Insert
  Gene/Insert name: synthetic eYFP (codon usage adapted to E.coli K12)
  Species: Aequorea victoria
  Promoter: lacIq/Ptrc
  Tag / fusion protein: Twin-Strep-tag (C terminal on backbone)
  Cloning method: Restriction Enzyme; 5′ cloning site EcoRI (not destroyed); 3′ cloning site XbaI (not destroyed)
  Sequencing primers: 5′ TGTGTGGAATTGTGAGCGG; 3′ ACTTTGTTTTAGGGCGACTG
Terms and licenses: Academic/Nonprofit Terms; Industry Terms: Not Available to Industry
Depositor comments: This plasmid was tested in the Gram-negative soil bacterium Pseudomonas putida KT2440 and Escherichia coli K12 and is especially suited for protein production, affinity purification, protein complex copurification with SPINE (Strep Protein Interaction Experiments) or (co-)localization studies. Due to the broad host range of the RK2 origin of replication, the plasmid facilitates experimental verification of hypothetical proteins and protein production yield assessment in different expression hosts possibly including new isolates. The Supplementary Table S1 in the following publication lists approximately 30 strains in which the RK2 origin of replication should be functional. Silva-Rocha et al., The Standard European Vector Architecture (SEVA): a coherent platform for the analysis and deployment of complex prokaryotic phenotypes. Nucleic Acids Research 2013, 41:D666-675. http://nar.oxfordjournals.org/content/41/D1/D666.long
How to cite: pTD-C_eYFPTwinStrep was a gift from Thorben Dammeyer (Addgene plasmid # 45942 ; http://n2t.net/addgene:45942 ; RRID:Addgene_45942)
