[The description below was written by a language model from this plasmid's Addgene catalogue record and pLannotate feature annotations shown in this document.]
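Description:
pTD-C_eYFPTwinStrep is a low-copy, broad-host-range bacterial expression plasmid of about 6.1 kb, made by cloning a synthetic eYFP gene into the EcoRI and XbaI sites of the pTD-CTwinStrep backbone; both sites are retained. Replication relies on the RK2 (incP) system, with oriV as the vegetative origin and the trfA gene supplying the trans-acting initiator protein that activates it. This arrangement allows maintenance in many Gram-negative species in addition to E. coli. An incP oriT is also present, which in principle permits conjugative mobilisation when transfer functions are supplied by a helper. Selection is through the aadA aminoglycoside adenylyltransferase, which confers resistance to streptomycin and spectinomycin. Lambda t0 and rrnB T1 terminators flank the functional modules. Several short annotated fragments (GmR, Tn5 tnpA, CloDF13 ori, tet promoter, yciV, lacZα) appear to be non-functional cloning remnants or partial matches.

The expression cassette carries lacI under the lacIq promoter, followed by the strong hybrid trc promoter with a lac operator, so transcription is repressed until relieved by IPTG independently of the host's own repressor. A ribosome binding site derived from phage T7 gene 10 precedes the Aequorea victoria-derived yellow fluorescent protein, whose codon usage is adapted to E. coli K12 (the automated annotation matches it to mEYFP). It is fused at its C terminus to a Twin-Strep-tag, seen in the table as two tandem Strep-tag II motifs that bind Strep-Tactin. The plasmid was tested in E. coli K12 and Pseudomonas putida KT2440. The depositor describes it as suited to protein production, affinity purification, co-purification of protein complexes by SPINE, localisation studies, and comparison of production yields across different expression hosts.
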