Features (pLannotate 1.2.2; 20 found; start..end, strand, type, name):
      5..99      +  terminator     lambda t0 terminator: transcription terminator from phage lambda
    272..328     +  CDS            GmR (fragment): gentamycin acetyltransferase; aacC1; confers resistance to gentamycin
    335..1126    +  CDS            SmR: aminoglycoside adenylyltransferase (Murphy, 1985); aadA; confers resistance to spectinomycin and streptomycin
   1272..1380    +  oriT           oriT: incP origin of transfer
   1441..2589    -  CDS            trfA: trans-acting replication protein that binds to and activates oriV
   2641..2922    -  CDS            tnpA (fragment): TN5P_ECOLX - Also known as tnp. Experimental evidence at protein level: Swiss-Prot protein existence level 1. Mediates transposition of transposon Tn5 by a 'cut and paste' mechanism. First, the monomeric transposase binds the 19 bp inverted DNA repeats flanking the transposon. Then, dimerization of the DNA- bound transposase creates a synaptic DNA complex. After nicking of the first DNA strand, excision of the transposon proceeds through a series of intermediates. The transposase then mediates the insertion of the transposon at a new site by strand transfer. The activity of the wild- type tran
   2981..3512    -  rep_origin     oriV: incP origin of replication
   3568..3603    -  rep_origin     CloDF13 ori (fragment): Plasmids containing the CloDF13 (CDF) origin of replication can be propagated in E. coli cells that contain additional plasmids with compatible origins.
   3639..3725    -  terminator     rrnB T1 terminator: Escherichia coli rrnB; transcription terminator T1 from the E. coli rrnB gene
   3742..3819    +  promoter       lacIq promoter: lacI (mutant); In the lacIq allele, a single base change in the promoter boosts expression of the lacI gene about 10-fold.
   3820..4902    +  CDS            lacI: lac repressor; lacI; The lac repressor binds to the lac operator to inhibit transcription in E. coli. This inhibition can be relieved by adding lactose or isopropyl-β-D-thiogalactopyranoside (IPTG).
   4944..4961    +  promoter       tet promoter (fragment): E. coli promoter for tetracycline efflux protein gene
   4957..5058    -  CDS            yciV (fragment): RNAAM_ECOLI - Also known as trpH From Escherichia coli (strain K12).
   5134..5163    +  promoter       trc promoter: strong E. coli promoter; hybrid between the trp and lac UV5 promoters
   5171..5187    +  protein_bind   lac operator: The lac repressor binds to the lac operator to inhibit transcription in E. coli. This inhibition can be relieved by adding lactose or isopropyl-β-D-thiogalactopyranoside (IPTG). lac repressor encoded by lacI
   5220..5237    +  RBS            RBS (fragment): efficient ribosome binding site from bacteriophage T7 gene 10 (Olins and Rangwala, 1989)
   5260..5976    +  CDS            mEYFP: mEYFP is a basic (constitutively fluorescent) yellow fluorescent protein published in 2002, derived from Aequorea victoria. It is reported to be a very rapidly-maturing monomer.
   6004..6023    +  CDS            Strep-Tag II (fragment): peptide that binds Strep-Tactin®, an engineered form of streptavidin
   6064..6086    +  CDS            Strep-Tag II (fragment): peptide that binds Strep-Tactin®, an engineered form of streptavidin
   6110..6134    +  CDS            lacZα (fragment): LacZα fragment of β-galactosidase; lacZ fragment
>Addgene plasmid #45942 | pTD-C_eYFPTwinStrep | depositor full sequence | sequence record 64655 | pTD-C_eYFPTwinStrep sequence 6140 bps
CTTGGACTCCTGTTGATAGATCCAGTAATGACCTCAGAACTCCATCTGGATTTGTTCAGAACGCTCGGTT
GCCGCCGGGCGTTTTTTATTGGTGAGAATCCAGGGGTCCCCAATAATTACGATTTACGTATTTAAATGAA
CCTTGACCGAACGCAGCGGTGGTAACGGCGCAGTGGCGGTTTTCATGGCTTGTTATGACTGTTTTTTTGG
GGTACAGTCTATGCCTCGGGCATCCAAGCAGCAAGCGCGTTACGCCGTGGGTCGATGTTTGATGTTATGG
AGCAGCAACGATGTTACGCAGCAGGGCAGTCGCCCTAAAACAAAGTTAAACATCATGAGGGAAGCGGTGA
TCGCCGAAGTATCGACTCAACTATCAGAGGTAGTTGGCGTCATCGAGCGCCATCTCGAACCGACGTTGCT
GGCCGTACATTTGTACGGCTCCGCAGTGGATGGCGGCCTGAAGCCACACAGTGATATTGATTTGCTGGTT
ACGGTGACCGTAAGGCTTGATGAAACAACGCGGCGAGCTTTGATCAACGACCTTTTGGAAACTTCGGCTT
CCCCTGGAGAGAGCGAGATTCTCCGCGCTGTAGAAGTCACCATTGTTGTGCACGACGACATCATTCCGTG
GCGTTATCCAGCTAAGCGCGAACTGCAATTTGGAGAATGGCAGCGCAATGACATTCTTGCAGGTATCTTC
GAGCCAGCCACGATCGACATTGATCTGGCTATCTTGCTGACAAAAGCAAGAGAACATAGCGTTGCCTTGG
TAGGTCCAGCGGCGGAGGAACTCTTTGATCCGGTTCCTGAACAGGATCTATTTGAGGCGCTAAATGAAAC
CTTAACGCTATGGAACTCGCCGCCCGACTGGGCTGGCGATGAGCGAAATGTAGTGCTTACGTTGTCCCGC
ATTTGGTACAGCGCAGTAACCGGCAAAATCGCGCCGAAGGATGTCGCTGCCGACTGGGCAATGGAGCGCC
TGCCGGCCCAGTATCAGCCCGTCATACTTGAAGCTAGACAGGCTTATCTTGGACAAGAAGAAGATCGCTT
GGCCTCGCGCGCAGATCAGTTGGAAGAATTTGTCCACTACGTGAAAGGCGAGATCACCAAGGTAGTCGGC
AAATAAGACAAGGGTCCTTTTCCGCTGCATAACCCTGCTTCGGGGTCATTATAGCGATTTTTTCGGTATA
TCCATCCTTTTTCGCACGATATACAGGATTTTGCCAAAGGGTTCGTGTAGACTTTCCTTGGTGTATCCAA
CGGCGTCAGCCGGGCAGGATAGGTGAAGTAGGCCCACCCGCGAGCGGGTGTTCCTTCTTCACTGTCCCTT
ATTCGCACCTGGCGGTGCTCAACGGGAATCCTGCTCTGCGAGGCTGGCCGTAGGCCGGCCGCGATGCAGG
TGGCTGCTGAACCCCCAGCCGGAACTGACCCCACAAGGCCCTAGCGTTTGCAATGCACCAGGTCATCATT
GACCCAGGCGTGTTCCACCAGGCCGCTGCCTCGCAACTCTTCGCAGGCTTCGCCGACCTGCTCGCGCCAC
TTCTTCACGCGGGTGGAATCCGATCCGCACATGAGGCGGAAGGTTTCCAGCTTGAGCGGGTACGGCTCCC
GGTGCGAGCTGAAATAGTCGAACATCCGTCGGGCCGTCGGCGACAGCTTGCGGTACTTCTCCCATATGAA
TTTCGTGTAGTGGTCGCCAGCAAACAGCACGACGATTTCCTCGTCGATCAGGACCTGGCAACGGGACGTT
TTCTTGCCACGGTCCAGGACGCGGAAGCGGTGCAGCAGCGACACCGATTCCAGGTGCCCAACGCGGTCGG
ACGTGAAGCCCATCGCCGTCGCCTGTAGGCGCGACAGGCATTCCTCGGCCTTCGTGTAATACCGGCCATT
GATCGACCAGCCCAGGTCCTGGCAAAGCTCGTAGAACGTGAAGGTGATCGGCTCGCCGATAGGGGTGCGC
TTCGCGTACTCCAACACCTGCTGCCACACCAGTTCGTCATCGTCGGCCCGCAGCTCGACGCCGGTGTAGG
TGATCTTCACGTCCTTGTTGACGTGGAAAATGACCTTGTTTTGCAGCGCCTCGCGCGGGATTTTCTTGTT
GCGCGTGGTGAACAGGGCAGAGCGGGCCGTGTCGTTTGGCATCGCTCGCATCGTGTCCGGCCACGGCGCA
ATATCGAACAAGGAAAGCTGCATTTCCTTGATCTGCTGCTTCGTGTGTTTCAGCAACGCGGCCTGCTTGG
CTTCGCTGACCTGTTTTGCCAGGTCCTCGCCGGCGGTTTTTCGCTTCTTGGTCGTCATAGTTCCTCGCGT
GTCGATGGTCATCGACTTCGCCAAACCTGCCGCCTCCTGTTCGAGACGACGCGAACGCTCCACGGCGGCC
GATGGCGCGGGCAGGGCAGGGGGAGCCAGTTGCACGCTGTCGCGCTCGATCTTGGCCGTAGCTTGCTGGA
CTATCGAGCCGACGGACTGGAAGGTTTCGCGGGGCGCACGCATGACGGTGCGGCTTGCGATGGTTTCGGC
ATCCTCGGCGGAAAACCCCGCGTCGATCAGTTCTTGCCTGTATGCCTTCCGGTCAAACGTCCGATTCATT
CACCCTCCTTGCGGGATTGCCCCGGAATTAATTCCCCGGATCGATCCGTCGATCTTGATCCCCTGCGCCA
TCAGATCCTTGGCGGCAAGAAAGCCATCCAGTTTACTTTGCAGGGCTTCCCAACCTTACCAGAGGGCGCC
CCAGCTGGCAATTCCGGTTCGCTTGCTGTCCATAAAACCGCCCAGTCTAGCTATCGCCATGTAAGCCCAC
TGCAAGCTACCTGCTTTCTCTTTGCGCTTGCGTTTTCCCTTGTCCAGATAGCCCAGTAGCTGACATTCAT
CCGGGGTCAGCACCGTTTCTGCGGACTGGCTTTCTACGTGGCTGCCATTTTTGGGGTGAGGCCGTTCGCG
GCCGAGGGGCGCAGCCCCTGGGGGGATGGGGTGCCGCGTTAGCGGGCCGGGAGGGTTCGAGAAGGGGGGG
CACCCCCCTTCGGCGTGCGCGGTCACGCGCACAGGGCGCAGCCCTGGTTAAAAACAAGGTTTATAAATAT
TGGTTTAAAAGCAGGTTAAAAGACAGGTTAGCGGTGGCCGAAAAACGGGCGGAAACCCTTGCAAATGCTG
GATTTTCTGCCTGTGGACAGCCCCTCAAATGTCAATAGGTGCGCCCCTCATCTGTCAGCACTCTGCCCCT
CAAGTGTCAAGGATCGCGCCCCTCATCTGTCAGTAGTCGCGCCCCTCAAGTGTCAATACCGCAGGGCACT
TATCCCCAGGCTTGTCCACATCATCTGTGGGAAACTCGCGTAAAATCAGGCGTTTTCGCCGATTTGCGAG
GCTGGCCAGCTCCACGTCGCCGGCCGAAATCGAGCCTGCCCCTCATCTGTCAACGCCGCGCCGGGTGAGT
CGGCCCCTCAAGTGTCAACGTCCGCCCCTCATCTGTCAGTGAGGGCCAAGTTTTCCGCGAGGTATCCACA
ACGCCGGCGGCCCTACATGGCTCTGCTGTAGTGAGTGGGTTGCGCTCCGGCAGCGGTCCTGATCCCCCGC
AGAAAAAAAGGATCTCAAGAAGATCCTTTGATCTTTTCTACGGCGCGCCCAGCTGTCTAGGGCGGCGGAT
TTGTCCTACTCAGGAGAGCGTTCACCGACAAACAACAGATAAAACGAAAGGCCCAGTCTTTCGACTGAGC
CTTTCGTTTTATTTGATGCCTTTAATTAATTGACACCATCGAATGGTGCAAAACCTTTCGCGGTATGGCA
TGATAGCGCCCGGAAGAGAGTCAATTCAGGGTGGTGAATGTGAAACCAGTAACGTTATACGATGTCGCAG
AGTATGCCGGTGTCTCTTATCAGACCGTTTCCCGCGTGGTGAACCAGGCCAGCCACGTTTCTGCGAAAAC
GCGGGAAAAAGTGGAAGCGGCGATGGCGGAGCTGAATTACATTCCCAACCGCGTGGCACAACAACTGGCG
GGCAAACAGTCGTTGCTGATTGGCGTTGCCACCTCCAGTCTGGCCCTGCACGCGCCGTCGCAAATTGTCG
CGGCGATTAAATCTCGCGCCGATCAACTGGGTGCCAGCGTGGTGGTGTCGATGGTAGAACGAAGCGGCGT
CGAAGCCTGTAAAGCGGCGGTGCACAATCTTCTCGCGCAACGCGTCAGTGGGCTGATCATTAACTATCCG
CTGGATGACCAGGATGCCATTGCTGTGGAAGCTGCCTGCACTAATGTTCCGGCGTTATTTCTTGATGTCT
CTGACCAGACACCCATCAACAGTATTATTTTCTCCCATGAAGACGGTACGCGACTGGGCGTGGAGCATCT
GGTCGCATTGGGTCACCAGCAAATCGCGCTGTTAGCGGGCCCATTAAGTTCTGTCTCGGCGCGTCTGCGT
CTGGCTGGCTGGCATAAATATCTCACTCGCAATCAAATTCAGCCGATAGCGGAACGGGAAGGCGACTGGA
GTGCCATGTCCGGTTTTCAACAAACCATGCAAATGCTGAATGAGGGCATCGTTCCCACTGCGATGCTGGT
TGCCAACGATCAGATGGCGCTGGGCGCAATGCGCGCCATTACCGAGTCCGGGCTGCGCGTTGGTGCGGAT
ATCTCGGTAGTGGGATACGACGATACCGAAGACAGCTCATGTTATATCCCGCCGTTAACCACCATCAAAC
AGGATTTTCGCCTGCTGGGGCAAACCAGCGTGGACCGCTTGCTGCAACTCTCTCAGGGCCAGGCGGTGAA
GGGCAATCAGCTGTTGCCCGTCTCACTGGTGAAAAGAAAAACCACCCTGGCGCCCAATACGCAAACCGCC
TCTCCCCGCGCGTTGGCCGATTCATTAATGCAGCTGGCACGACAGGTTTCCCGACTGGAAAGCGGGCAGT
GAGCGCAACGCAATTAATGTGAGTTAGCGCGAATTGATCTGGTTTGACAGCTTATCATCGACTGCACGGT
GCACCAATGCTTCTGGCGTCAGGCAGCCATCGGAAGCTGTGGTATGGCTGTGCAGGTCGTAAATCACTGC
ATAATTCGTGTCGCTCAAGGCGCACTCCCGTTCTGGATAATGTTTTTTGCGCCGACATCATAACGGTTCT
GGCAAATATTCTGAAATGAGCTGTTGACAATTAATCATCCGGCTCGTATAATGTGTGGAATTGTGAGCGG
ATAACAATTTCACACCCTAGGCCGCGGCCGCGCGAATTGTTAACTTTAAGAAGGAGATATACATATGGAT
CCGAATTCGATCGTTTCTAAAGGTGAAGAACTGTTCACCGGTGTTGTTCCGATCCTGGTTGAACTGGACG
GTGACGTTAACGGTCACAAATTCTCTGTTTCTGGTGAAGGTGAAGGTGACGCTACCTACGGTAAACTGAC
CCTGAAATTCATCTGCACCACCGGTAAACTGCCGGTTCCGTGGCCGACCCTGGTTACCACCTTCGGTTAC
GGTCTGCAGTGCTTCGCTCGTTACCCGGACCACATGAAACAGCACGACTTCTTCAAATCTGCTATGCCGG
AAGGTTACGTTCAGGAACGTACCATCTTCTTCAAAGACGACGGTAACTACAAAACCCGTGCTGAAGTTAA
ATTCGAAGGTGACACCCTGGTTAACCGTATCGAACTGAAAGGTATCGACTTCAAAGAAGACGGTAACATC
CTGGGTCACAAACTGGAATACAACTACAACTCTCACAACGTTTACATCATGGCTGACAAACAGAAAAACG
GTATCAAAGTTAACTTCAAAATCCGTCACAACATCGAAGACGGTTCTGTTCAGCTGGCTGACCACTACCA
GCAGAACACCCCGATCGGTGACGGTCCGGTTCTGCTGCCGGACAACCACTACCTGTCTTACCAGTCTAAA
CTGTCTAAAGACCCGAACGAAAAACGTGACCACATGGTTCTGCTGGAATTTGTTACCGCTGCTGGTATCA
CCCTGGGTATGGACGAACTGTACAAATCTAGAGCGGCCGCACTCGAGAGCGCTTGGAGCCACCCGCAGTT
CGAGAAAGGTGGAGGTTCCGGAGGTGGATCGGGAGGTGGATCGTGGAGCCACCCGCAGTTCGAAAAATAA
TGATGAAAGCTTGCGGCCGCGTCGTGACTGGGAAAACCCTGGCGACTAGT
