>Addgene plasmid #45942 | pTD-C_eYFPTwinStrep | depositor partial sequence | sequence record 69238 | coding synthetic eYFP sequence with Twin-Strep-tag
ATGGATCCGAATTCGATCGTTTCTAAAGGTGAAGAACTGTTCACCGGTGTTGTTCCGATCCTGGTTGAAC
TGGACGGTGACGTTAACGGTCACAAATTCTCTGTTTCTGGTGAAGGTGAAGGTGACGCTACCTACGGTAA
ACTGACCCTGAAATTCATCTGCACCACCGGTAAACTGCCGGTTCCGTGGCCGACCCTGGTTACCACCTTC
GGTTACGGTCTGCAGTGCTTCGCTCGTTACCCGGACCACATGAAACAGCACGACTTCTTCAAATCTGCTA
TGCCGGAAGGTTACGTTCAGGAACGTACCATCTTCTTCAAAGACGACGGTAACTACAAAACCCGTGCTGA
AGTTAAATTCGAAGGTGACACCCTGGTTAACCGTATCGAACTGAAAGGTATCGACTTCAAAGAAGACGGT
AACATCCTGGGTCACAAACTGGAATACAACTACAACTCTCACAACGTTTACATCATGGCTGACAAACAGA
AAAACGGTATCAAAGTTAACTTCAAAATCCGTCACAACATCGAAGACGGTTCTGTTCAGCTGGCTGACCA
CTACCAGCAGAACACCCCGATCGGTGACGGTCCGGTTCTGCTGCCGGACAACCACTACCTGTCTTACCAG
TCTAAACTGTCTAAAGACCCGAACGAAAAACGTGACCACATGGTTCTGCTGGAATTTGTTACCGCTGCTG
GTATCACCCTGGGTATGGACGAACTGTACAAATCTAGAGCGGCCGCACTCGAGAGCGCTTGGAGCCACCC
GCAGTTCGAGAAAGGTGGAGGTTCCGGAGGTGGATCGGGAGGTGGATCGTGGAGCCACCCGCAGTTCGAA
AAA
