>Addgene plasmid #45942 | pTD-C_eYFPTwinStrep | addgene partial sequence | sequence record 70761 | T0term-R
TTACTGGATCTATCAACAGGAGTCCAAGACTAGTCGCCAGGGTTTTCCCAGTCACGACGCGGCCGCAAGC
TTTCATCATTATTTTTCGAACTGCGGGTGGCTCCACGATCCACCTCCCGATCCACCTCCGGAACCTCCAC
CTTTCTCGAACTGCGGGTGGCTCCAAGCGCTCTCGAGTGCGGCCGCTCTAGATTTGTACAGTTCGTCCAT
ACCCAGGGTGATACCAGCAGCGGTAACAAATTCCAGCAGAACCATGTGGTCACGTTTTTCGTTCGGGTCT
TTAGACAGTTTAGACTGGTAAGACAGGTAGTGGTTGTCCGGCAGCAGAACCGGACCGTCACCGATCGGGG
TGTTCTGCTGGTAGTGGTCAGCCAGCTGAACAGAACCGTCTTCGATGTTGTGACGGATTTTGAAGTTAAC
TTTGATACCGTTTTTCTGTTTGTCAGCCATGATGTAAACGTTGTGAGAGTTGTAGTTGTATTCCAGTTTG
TGACCCAGGATGTTACCGTCTTCTTTGAAGTCGATACCTTTCAGTTCGATACGGTTAACCAGGGTGTCAC
CTTCGAATTTAACTTCAGCACGGGTTTTGTAGTTACCGTCGTCTTTGAAGAAGATGGTACGTTCCTGAAC
GTAACCTTCCGGCATAGCAGATTTGAAGAAGTCGTGCTGTTTCATGTGGTCCGGGTAACGAGCGAAGCAC
TGCAGACCGTAACCGAAGGTGGTAACCAGGGTCGGCCACGGAACCGGCAGTTTACCGGTGGTGCAGATGA
ATTTCAGGGTCAGTTTACCGTAGGTAGCGTCACCTTCACCTTCACCAGAAACAGAGAATTTGTGACCGTT
AACGTCACCGTCCAGTTCAACCAGGATCGGAACAACACCGGTGAACAGTTCTTCACCTTTAGAAACGATC
GAATTCGGATCCATATGTATATCTCCTTCTTAAAGTTAACAATTCGCGCGGCCGCGGCCTAGGGTGTG
