>Addgene plasmid #45942 | pTD-C_eYFPTwinStrep | addgene partial sequence | sequence record 70770 | lacI-F 5'-GCTTGCTGCAACTCTCTCAG-3'
AAAGAAAAACCACCCTGGCGCCCAATACGCAAACCGCCTCTCCCCGCGCGTTGGCCGATTCATTAATGCA
GCTGGCACGACAGGTTTCCCGACTGGAAAGCGGGCAGTGAGCGCAACGCAATTAATGTAAGTTAGCGCGA
ATTGATCTGGTTTGACAGCTTATCATCGACTGCACGGTGCACCAATGCTTCTGGCGTCAGGCAGCCATCG
GAAGCTGTGGTATGGCTGTGCAGGTCGTAAATCACTGCATAATTCGTGTCGCTCAAGGCGCACTCCCGTT
CTGGATAATGTTTTTTGCGCCGACATCATAACGGTTCTGGCAAATATTCTGAAATGAGCTGTTGACAATT
AATCATCCGGCTCGTATAATGTGTGGAATTGTGAGCGGATAACAATTTCACACCCTAGGCCGCGGCCGCG
CGAATTGTTAACTTTAAGAAGGAGATATACATATGGATCCGAATTCGATCGTTTCTAAAGGTGAAGAACT
GTTCACCGGTGTTGTTCCGATCCTGGTTGAACTGGACGGTGACGTTAACGGTCACAAATTCTCTGTTTCT
GGTGAAGGTGAAGGTGACGCTACCTACGGTAAACTGACCCTGAAATTCATCTGCACCACCGGTAAACTGC
CGGTTCCGTGGCCGACCCTGGTTACCACCTTCGGTTACGGTCTGCAGTGCTTCGCTCGTTACCCGGACCA
CATGAAACAGCACGACTTCTTCAAATCTGCTATGCCGGAAGGTTACGTTCAGGAACGTACCATCTTCTTC
AAAGACGACGGTAACTACAAAACCCGTGCTGAAGTTAAATTCGAAGGTGACACCCTGGTTAACCGTATCG
AACTGAAAGGTATCGACTTCAAAGAAGACGGTAACATCCTGGGTCACAAACTGGAATACAACTACAACTC
TCACAACGTTTACATCATGGCTGACAAACAGAAAAACGGTATCAAAGTTAAC
